Addgene plasmid #30181: pTEC22
Depositing lab: Lalita Ramakrishnan. Depositing organization: University of Washington. Publication: An in vivo platform for rapid high-throughput antitubercular drug discovery. Takaki K, Cosma CL, Troll MA, Ramakrishnan L. Cell Rep. 2012 Jul 26;2(1):175-84. doi: 10.1016/j.celrep.2012.06.008. Epub 2012 Jul 20. PubMed 22840407.
Backbone
  Vector backbone: pFPV27
  Backbone manufacturer: Ramakrishnan et al., 2000
  Backbone size w/o insert (bp): 4981
  Vector type: Mycobacteria expression
Growth in bacteria
  Bacterial resistance: Hygromycin, 200 μg/mL
  Growth temperature: 37°C
  Growth strain: DH5alpha
  Copy number: Unknown
Gene/Insert
  Gene/Insert name: Mycobacterium Strong Promoter (MSP) (alt name: pMSP12::tdKatushka2)
  Species: M. marinum
  Insert size (bp): 500
  Tag / fusion protein: tdKatuschka2 (C terminal on backbone)
  Cloning method: Restriction Enzyme; 5′ cloning site BamHI (unknown if destroyed); 3′ cloning site BamHI (unknown if destroyed)
  Sequencing primers: 5′ pFPV27-Fwd: GAATCGGTGGTTGTGGTGAT; 3′ Kan-Rev
Terms and licenses: Academic/Nonprofit Terms; Industry Terms: Not Available to Industry
Depositor comments: This plasmid was derived from pMSP12::GFP by interrupting the aph gene (removing a small ~300bp NsiI fragment) and inserting the gene for Hygromycin resistance. The GFP was then replaced with tdKatuschka2. The Katuschka tandem-dimer ORF is present at bp# 44-1522
How to cite: pTEC22 was a gift from Lalita Ramakrishnan (Addgene plasmid # 30181 ; http://n2t.net/addgene:30181 ; RRID:Addgene_30181)
