[The description below was written by a language model from this plasmid's Addgene catalogue record and pLannotate feature annotations shown in this document.]
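Description:
pTEC22 is a mycobacterial expression plasmid built on the pFPV27 backbone and designed to make mycobacteria constitutively fluorescent in the far-red range. The depositor's full sequence is about 7.25 kb. It carries a high-copy ColE1/pUC-type origin for propagation in E. coli. Because pFPV27-type vectors are E. coli–mycobacteria shuttle plasmids, a mycobacterial replicon is presumably present in the large unannotated stretch downstream of the ColE1 origin, but the feature table does not label one. Selection is by hygromycin. According to the depositor, the plasmid was derived from pMSP12::GFP by removing a roughly 300 bp fragment from the kanamycin resistance gene (aph) and inserting a hygromycin resistance gene in its place. The annotation fits this history: a Streptomyces hygroscopicus hygromycin phosphotransferase ORF sits between two KanR fragments, and small remnants of β-lactamase and Tn903 sequence lie nearby.

The catalogued insert is the roughly 500 bp Mycobacterium Strong Promoter (MSP, also written MSP12) from M. marinum, cloned at BamHI sites. It is not picked up as a feature by the automated annotation. It drives tdKatushka2, which replaced the original GFP. This reporter is annotated as two Katushka2-type copies joined by a short linker, which the software mislabels as a fragment of an unrelated tandem-dimer protein. Together they span the ORF position given by the depositor and are followed by a phage lambda t0 terminator. Fusing the two dimer-forming subunits in tandem lets the protein behave as a single bright unit. The associated publication describes an in vivo platform for high-throughput antitubercular drug discovery, consistent with using the plasmid to label mycobacteria for fluorescence-based tracking of infection.
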