Features (pLannotate 1.2.2; 12 found; start..end, strand, type, name):
     44..748     +  CDS            Katushka2S: Katushka2S is a basic (constitutively fluorescent) red fluorescent protein published in 2015, derived from Entacmaea quadricolor. It is reported to be a very rapidly-maturing dimer with moderate acid sensitivity.
    746..821     +  CDS            TDsmURFP (fragment): monomeric tandem dimer of a small ultra-red fluorescent protein derived from a cyanobacterial phycobiliprotein (Rodriguez et al., 2016)
    818..1522    +  CDS            Katushka2S: Katushka2S is a basic (constitutively fluorescent) red fluorescent protein published in 2015, derived from Entacmaea quadricolor. It is reported to be a very rapidly-maturing dimer with moderate acid sensitivity.
   1570..1664    +  terminator     lambda t0 terminator: transcription terminator from phage lambda
   1808..2085    +  CDS            KanR (fragment): aminoglycoside phosphotransferase; aph(3')-Ia; confers resistance to kanamycin in bacteria or G418 (Geneticin®) in eukaryotes
   2192..2272    -  CDS            bla(M) (fragment): β-lactamase lacking the signal sequence; bla(M); allows cytosolic expression of β-lactamase
   2384..3376    +  CDS            hyg: KHYB_STRHY - Experimental evidence at protein level: Swiss-Prot protein existence level 1. The aminoglycoside phosphotransferases achieve inactivation of their antibiotic substrates by phosphorylation. From Streptomyces hygroscopicus.
   3396..3659    +  CDS            KanR (fragment): aminoglycoside phosphotransferase; aph(3')-Ia; confers resistance to kanamycin
   3800..3943    +  CDS            TRA2_ECOLX (fragment): Protein predicted: Swiss-Prot protein existence level 4. Required for transposition of transposon Tn903. From Escherichia coli.
   3991..4579    +  rep_origin     ori: high-copy-number ColE1/pMB1/pBR322/pUC origin of replication
   6634..6658    +  misc_feature   MCS (fragment): pBluescript multiple cloning site
   7186..6       +  misc_feature   MCS (fragment) (across the origin): pBluescript multiple cloning site
>Addgene plasmid #30181 | pTEC22 | depositor full sequence | sequence record 13869 | Author sequence
GGTACCAGATCTTTAAATCTAGATTTAAGAAGGAGATATACATATGGTGGGTGAGGATAGCGTGCTGATC
ACCGAGAACATGCACATGAAACTGTACATGGAGGGCACCGTGAACGACCACCACTTCAAGTGCACATCCG
AGGGCGAAGGCAAGCCCTACGAGGGCACCCAGACCATGAAGATCAAGGTGGTCGAGGGCGGCCCTCTCCC
CTTCGCCTTCGACATCCTGGCTACCAGCTTCATGTACGGCAGCAAAACCTTTATCAACCACACCCAGGGC
ATCCCCGACTTCTTTAAGCAGTCCTTCCCTGAGGGCTTCACATGGGAGAGGATCACCACATACGAAGACG
GGGGCGTGCTGACCGCTACCCAGGACACCAGCCTCCAGAACGGCTGCCTCATCTACAACGTCAAGATCAA
CGGGGTGAACTTCCCATCCAACGGCCCTGTGATGCAGAAGAAAACACTCGGCTGGGAGGCCAGCACCGAG
ATGCTGTACCCCGCTGACAGCGGCCTGAGAGGCCATGCCCAGATGGCCCTGAAGCTCGTGGGCGGGGGCT
ACCTGCACTGCTCCCTCAAGACCACATACAGATCCAAGAAACCCGCTAAGAACCTCAAGATGCCCGGCTT
CTACTTCGTGGACAGGAGACTGGAAAGAATCAAGGAGGCCGACAAAGAGACCTACGTCGAGCAGCACGAG
ATGGCTGTGGCCAGGTACTGCGACCTGCCTAGCAAACTGGGGCACAGCGGGCATGGCACCGGCAGCACCG
GCAGCGGCAGCTCCGGTACCGCCTCCTCCGAGGACAACAACATGGCCATGGTGGGTGAGGATAGCGTGCT
GATCACCGAGAACATGCACATGAAACTGTACATGGAGGGCACCGTGAACGACCACCACTTCAAGTGCACA
TCCGAGGGCGAAGGCAAGCCCTACGAGGGCACCCAGACCATGAAGATCAAGGTGGTCGAGGGCGGCCCTC
TCCCCTTCGCCTTCGACATCCTGGCTACCAGCTTCATGTACGGCAGCAAAACCTTTATCAACCACACCCA
GGGCATCCCCGACTTCTTTAAGCAGTCCTTCCCTGAGGGCTTCACATGGGAGAGGATCACCACATACGAA
GACGGGGGCGTGCTGACCGCTACCCAGGACACCAGCCTCCAGAACGGCTGCCTCATCTACAACGTCAAGA
TCAACGGGGTGAACTTCCCATCCAACGGCCCTGTGATGCAGAAGAAAACACTCGGCTGGGAGGCCAGCAC
CGAGATGCTGTACCCCGCTGACAGCGGCCTGAGAGGCCATGCCCAGATGGCCCTGAAGCTCGTGGGCGGG
GGCTACCTGCACTGCTCCCTCAAGACCACATACAGATCCAAGAAACCCGCTAAGAACCTCAAGATGCCCG
GCTTCTACTTCGTGGACAGGAGACTGGAAAGAATCAAGGAGGCCGACAAAGAGACCTACGTCGAGCAGCA
CGAGATGGCTGTGGCCAGGTACTGCGACCTGCCTAGCAAACTGGGGCACAGCTCCGGACTCAGATCTTGA
GCGGCCGCAAGCTTAATTAGCTGAGCTTGGACTCCTGTTGATAGATCCAGTAATGACCTCAGAACTCCAT
CTGGATTTGTTCAGAACGCTCGGTTGCCGCCGGGCGTTTTTTATTGGTGAGAATCCAAGCTAGCCACCTG
ACGTCGGGGGGGGGGGGAAAGCCACGTTGTGTCTCAAAATCTCTGATGTTACATTGCACAAGATAAAAAT
ATATCATCATGAACAATAAAACTGTCTGCTTACATAAACAGTAATACAAGGGGTGTTATGAGCCATATTC
AACGGGAAACGTCTTGCTCGAGGCCGCGATTAAATTCCAACATGGATGCTGATTTATATGGGTATAAATG
GGCTCGCGATAATGTCGGGCAATCAGGTGCGACAATCTATCGCTTGTATGGGAAGCCCCATGCGCCAGAG
TTGTTTCTGAAACATGGCAAAGGTAGCGTTGCCAATGATGTTACAGATGAGATGGTCAGACTAAACTGGC
TGACGGAATTTATGCCTCTTCCGACCATCAAGCATTTTATCCGTACTCCTGATGACTAGAGCATGAGATT
ATCAAAAAGGATCTTCACCTAGATCCTTTTAAATTAAAAATGAAGTTTTAAATCAATCTAAAGTATATAT
GAGTAAACTTGGTCTGACAGTTACCAATGCTTAATCAGTGAGGCACCTATCTCAGCGATCTGTCTATTTC
GTTCATCCATAGTTGCCTGACTCCCCGACGTGGCCGACCAGCCCGTCATCGTCAACGCCTGATCCGCGGT
GCGGACAGGCCGTGTCGCGACCGGCCGTGCGGAATTAAGCCGGCCCGTACCCTGTGAATAGAGGTCCGCT
GTGACACAAGAATCCCTGTTACTTCTCGACCGTATTGATTCGGATGATTCCTACGCGAGCCTGCGGAACG
ACCAGGAATTCTGGGAGCCGCTGGCCCGCCGAGCCCTGGAGGAGCTCGGGCTGCCGGTGCCGCCGGTGCT
GCGGGTGCCCGGCGAGAGCACCAACCCCGTACTGGTCGGCGAGCCCGGCCCGGTGATCAAGCTGTTCGGC
GAGCACTGGTGCGGTCCGGAGAGCCTCGCGTCGGAGTCGGAGGCGTACGCGGTCCTGGCGGACGCCCCGG
TGCCGGTGCCCCGCCTCCTCGGCCGCGGCGAGCTGCGGCCCGGCACCGGAGCCTGGCCGTGGCCCTACCT
GGTGATGAGCCGGATGACCGGCACCACCTGGCGGTCCGCGATGGACGGCACGACCGACCGGAACGCGCTG
CTCGCCCTGGCCCGCGAACTCGGCCGGGTGCTCGGCCGGCTGCACAGGGTGCCGCTGACCGGGAACACCG
TGCTCACCCCCCATTCCGAGGTCTTCCCGGAACTGCTGCGGGAACGCCGCGCGGCGACCGTCGAGGACCA
CCGCGGGTGGGGCTACCTCTCGCCCCGGCTGCTGGACCGCCTGGAGGACTGGCTGCCGGACGTGGACACG
CTGCTGGCCGGCCGCGAACCCCGGTTCGTCCACGGCGACCTGCACGGGACCAACATCTTCGTGGACCTGG
CCGCGACCGAGGTCACCGGGATCGTCGACTTCACCGACGTCTATGCGGGAGACTCCCGCTACAGCCTGGT
GCAACTGCATCTCAACGCCTTCCGGGGCGACCGCGAGATCCTGGCCGCGCTGCTCGACGGGGCGCAGTGG
AAGCGGACCGAGGACTTCGCCCGCGAACTGCTCGCCTTCACCTTCCTGCACGACTTCGAGGTGTTCGAGG
AGACCCCGCTGGATCTCTCCGGCTTCACCGATCCGGAGGAACTGGCGCAGTTCCTCTGGGGGCCGCCGGA
CACCGCCCCCGGCGCCTGACGCCCCCTCTAGTAATCTTTTGCCATTCTCACCGGATTCAGTCGTCACTCA
TGGTGATTTCTCACTTGATAACCTTATTTTTGACGAGGGGAAATTAATAGGTTGTATTGATGTTGGACGA
GTCGGAATCGCAGACCGATACCAGGATCTTGCCATCCTATGGAACTGCCTCGGTGAGTTTTCTCCTTCAT
TACAGAAACGGCTTTTTCAAAAATATGGTATTGATAATCCTGATATGAATAAATTGCAGTTTCATTTGAT
GCTCGATGAGTTTTTCTAATCAGAATTGGTTAATTGGTTGTAACACTGGCAGAGCATTACGCTGACTTGA
CGGGACGGCGGCTTTGTTGAATAAATCGAACTTTTGCTGAGTTGAAGGATCAGATCACGCATCTTCCCGA
CAACGCAGACCGTTCCGTGGCAAAGCAAAAGTTCAAAATCACCAACTGGTCCACCTACAACAAAGCTCTC
ATCAACCGTGGCTCCCTCACTTTCTGGCTGGATGATGGGGCGATTCAGGCCTGGTATGAGTCAGCAACAC
CTTCTTCACGAGGCAGACCTCACTAGTTCCACTGAGCGTCAGACCCCGTAGAAAAGATCAAAGGATCTTC
TTGAGATCCTTTTTTTCTGCGCGTAATCTGCTGCTTGCAAACAAAAAAACCACCGCTACCAGCGGTGGTT
TGTTTGCCGGATCAAGAGCTACCAACTCTTTTTCCGAAGGTAACTGGCTTCAGCAGAGCGCAGATACCAA
ATACTGTCCTTCTAGTGTAGCCGTAGTTAGGCCACCACTTCAAGAACTCTGTAGCACCGCCTACATACCT
CGCTCTGCTAATCCTGTTACCAGTGGCTGCTGCCAGTGGCGATAAGTCGTGTCTTACCGGGTTGGACTCA
AGACGATAGTTACCGGATAAGGCGCAGCGGTCGGGCTGAACGGGGGGTTCGTGCACACAGCCCAGCTTGG
AGCGAACGACCTACACCGAACTGAGATACCTACAGCGTGAGCATTGAGAAAGCGCCACGCTTCCCGAAGG
GAGAAAGGCGGACAGGTATCCGGTAAGCGGCAGGGTCGGAACAGGAGAGCGCACGAGGGAGCTTCCAGGG
GGAAACGCCTGGTATCTTTATAGTCCTGTCGGGTTTCGCCACCTCTGACTTGAGCGTCGATTTTTGTGAT
GCTCGTCAGGGGGGCGGAGCCTATGGAAAAACGCCAGCAACGCGGCCTTTTTACGGTTCCTGGCCTTTTG
CTGGCCTTTTGCTCACATGTTCTTTCCTGCGTTATCCCCTGATTCTGTGGATAACCGTATTACCGCCTTT
GAGTGAGCTGATACCGCTCGCCGCAGCCGAACGACCGAGCGCAACGCGTGAGCCCACCAGCTCCGTAAGT
TCGGGTGCTGTGTGGCTCGTACCCGCGCATTCAGGCGGCAGGGGGTCTAACGGGTCTAAGGCGGCGTGTA
CGGCCGCCACAGCGGCTCTTAGCGGCCCGGAAACGTCCTCGAAACGACGCATGTGTTCCTCCTGGTTGGT
ACAGGTGGTTGGGGGTGCTCGGCTGTCGCTGGTGTTTCATCATCAGGGCTCGACGGGAGAGCGGGGGAGT
GTGCAGTTGTGGGGTGGCCCCTCAGCGAAATATCTGACTTGGAGCTCGTGTCGGACCATACACCGGTGAT
TAATCGTGGTTTATTATCAAGCGTGAGCCACGTCGCCGACGAATTTGAGCAGCTCTGGCTGCCGTACTGG
TCCCTGGCAAGCGACGATCTGCTCGAGGGGATCTACCGCCAAAGCCGCGCGTCGGCCCTAGGCCGCCGGT
ACATCGAGGCGAACCCAACAGCGCTGGCAAACCTGCTGGTCGTGGACGTAGACCATCCAGACGCAGCGCT
CCGAGCGCTCAGCGCCCGGGGGTCCCATCCGCTGCCCAACGCGATCGTGGGCAATCGCGCCAACGGCCAC
GCACACGCAGTGTGGGCACTCAACGCCCCTGTTCCACGCACCGAATACGCGCGGCGTAAGCCGCTCGCAT
ACATGGCGGCGTGCGCCGAAGGCCTTCGGCGCGCCGTCGATGGCGACCGCAGTTACTCAGGCCTCATGAC
CAAAAACCCCGGCCACATCGCCTGGGAAACGGAATGGCTCCACTCAGATCTCTACACACTCAGCCACATC
GAGGCCGAGCTCGGCGCGAACATGCCACCGCCGCGCTGGCGTCAGCAGACCACGTACAAAGCGGCTCCGA
CGCCGCTAGGGCGGAATTGCGCACTGTTCGATTCCGTCAGGTTGTGGGCCTATCTTCCCGCCCTCATGCG
GATCTACCTGCCGACCCGGAACGTGGACGGACTCGGCCGCGCGATCTATGCCGAGTGCCACGCGCGAAAC
GCCGAATTTCCGTGCAACGACGTGTGTCCCGGACCGCTACCGGACAGCGAGGTCCGCGCCATCGCCAACA
GCATTTGGCGTTGGATCACAACCAAGTCGCGCATTTGGGCGGACGGGATCGTGGTCTACGAGGCCACACT
CAGTGCGCGCCATGCGGCCATCTCGCGGAAGGGCGCAGCAGCGCGCACGGCGGCGAGCACAGTTGCGCGG
CGCGCAAAGTCCGCGTCAGCCATGGAGGCATTGCTATGAGCGACGGCTACAGCGACGGCTACAGCGACGG
CTACAACTGGCAGCCGACTGTCCGCAAAAAGCGGCGCGTGACCGCCGCCGAAGGCGCTCGAATCACCGGA
CTATCCGAACGCCACGTCGTCCGGCTCGTGGCGCAGGAACGCAGCGAGTGGTTCGCCGAGCAGGCTGCAC
GCCGCGAACGCATCCGCGCCTATCACGACGACGAGGGCCACTCTTGGCCGCAAACGGCCAAACATTTCGG
GCTGCATCTGGACACCGTTAAGCGACTCGGCTATCGGGCGAGGAAAGAGCGTGCGGCAGAACAGGAAGCG
GCTCAAAAGGCCCACAACGAAGCCGACAATCCACCGCTGTTCTAACGCAATTGGGGAGCGGGTGTCGCGG
GGGTTCCGTGGGGGGTTCCGTTGCAACGGGTCGGACAGGTAAAAGTCCTGGTAGACGCTAGTTTTCTGGT
TTGGGCCATGCCTGTCTCGTTGCGTGTTTCGTTGCGTCCGTTTTGAATACCAGCCAGACGAGACGGGGTT
CTACGAATCTTGGTCGATACCAAGCCATTTCCGCTGAATATCGTGGAGCTCACCGCCAGAATCGGTGGTT
GTGGTGATGTACGTGGCGAACTCCGTTGTAGTGCTTGTGGTGGCATCCGTGGCGCGGCCGCTCTAGAACT
AGTGGATCTGACCCGCTCCACAACCGCTGAGCAGGGTGGCAGTCAGAGCGACCAGGCCGACCGATACGAG
GCGGATTTTGAACAGGTTCACTCGAAGCCTCCCGCTGGGTTCGGAGCATCGTCGATCACATGACGGCGTG
CTGACACCGATTCGACTATGCACAGTAGTAGGTAGCCGCCGCGGACGGTAGCGCAGGCGGCCTCGGCGCC
GTCGTGGCGTCGCGATGGTTGGCGCCAGACCCGCCTGATCGGCGTCCCGACCAGGGCCGCCGGGGTGGTG
AGCCTCGGCTTGGTCCAGCCGTAGTGAGACGGGATGTCTTCCCGGTTGTCGGGTTTGGGTGGGCGGTCAC
ATGTTCGCTGGCTGTGGGCGTGTCGGGGGTCGTCGAAGCGGCCGCGAACAGGGCTGGACGATGCACGTCT
TGCACCTCCTGTCAACCCCCAATGTTGAGCCGCGATGCCCCTGACCTGCACCGTTGGACCGCAGTCGTTA
GGGGGGCGTGTTAGCATGGAGTGACGAAAGGGGCCTAAATCAGATGATCCCCCGGGCTGCAGGAATTCGA
TATCAAGCTTATCGATACCGTCGACCTCGAGGGGGGGCCC
