>Addgene plasmid #30181 | pTEC22 | addgene partial sequence | sequence record 35207 | 30181 with pBluescriptSK (5' tctagaactagtggatc 3')
AGCGACCAGGCCGACCGATACGAGGCGGATTTTGAACAGGTTCACTCGAAGCCTCCCGCTGGGTTCGGAG
CATCGTCGATCACATGACGGCGTGCTGACACCGATTCGACTATGCACAGTAGTAGGTAGCCGCCGCGGAC
GGTAGCGCAGGCGGCCTCGGCGCCGTCGTGGCGTCGCGATGGTTGGCGCCAGACCCGCCTGATCGGCGTC
CCGACCAGGGCCGCCGGGGTGGTGAGCCTCGGCTTGGTCCAGCCGTAGTGAGACGGGATGTCTTCCCGGT
TGTCGGGTTTGGGTGGGCGGTCACATGTTCGCTGGCTGTGGGCGTGTCGGGGGTCGTCGAAGCGGCCGCG
AACAGGGCTGGACGATGCACGTCTTGCACCTCCTGTCAACCCCCAATGTTGAGCCGCGATGCCCCTGACC
TGCACCGTTGGACCGCAGTCGTTAGGGGGGCGTGTTAGCATGGAGTGACGAAAGGGGCCTAAATCAGATG
ATCCCCCGGGCTGCAGGAATTCGATATCAAGCTTATCGATACCGTCGACCTCGAGGGGGGGCCCGGTACC
AGATCTTTAAATCTAGATTTAAGAAGGAGATATACATATGGTGGGTGAGGATAGCGTGCTGATCACCGAG
AACATGCACATGAAACTGTACATGGAGGGCACCGTGAACGACCACCACTTCAAGTGCACATCCGAGGGCG
AAGGCAAGCCCTACGAGGGCACCCAGACCATGAAGATCAAGGTGGTCGAGGGCGGCCCTCTCCCCTTCGC
CTTCGACATCCTGGCTACCAGCTTCATGTACGGCAGCAAAACCTTTATCAACCACACCCAGGGCA
